>Addgene plasmid #142290 | TFORF1926 | addgene full sequence | sequence record 395769 | Addgene NGS Result
TTAATGTAGTCTTATGCAATACTCTTGTAGTCTTGCAACATGGTAACGATGAGTTAGCAACATGCCTTAC
AAGGAGAGAAAAAGCACCGTGCATGCCGATTGGTGGAAGTAAGGTGGTACGATCGTGCCTTATTAGGAAG
GCAACAGACGGGTCTGACATGGATTGGACGAACCACTGAATTGCCGCATTGCAGAGATATTGTATTTAAG
TGCCTAGCTCGATACATAAACGGGTCTCTCTGGTTAGACCAGATCTGAGCCTGGGAGCTCTCTGGCTAAC
TAGGGAACCCACTGCTTAAGCCTCAATAAAGCTTGCCTTGAGTGCTTCAAGTAGTGTGTGCCCGTCTGTT
GTGTGACTCTGGTAACTAGAGATCCCTCAGACCCTTTTAGTCAGTGTGGAAAATCTCTAGCAGTGGCGCC
CGAACAGGGACTTGAAAGCGAAAGGGAAACCAGAGGAGCTCTCTCGACGCAGGACTCGGCTTGCTGAAGC
GCGCACGGCAAGAGGCGAGGGGCGGCGACTGGTGAGTACGCCAAAAATTTTGACTAGCGGAGGCTAGAAG
GAGAGAGATGGGTGCGAGAGCGTCAGTATTAAGCGGGGGAGAATTAGATCGCGATGGGAAAAAATTCGGT
TAAGGCCAGGGGGAAAGAAAAAATATAAATTAAAACATATAGTATGGGCAAGCAGGGAGCTAGAACGATT
CGCAGTTAATCCTGGCCTGTTAGAAACATCAGAAGGCTGTAGACAAATACTGGGACAGCTACAACCATCC
CTTCAGACAGGATCAGAAGAACTTAGATCATTATATAATACAGTAGCAACCCTCTATTGTGTGCATCAAA
GGATAGAGATAAAAGACACCAAGGAAGCTTTAGACAAGATAGAGGAAGAGCAAAACAAAAGTAAGACCAC
CGCACAGCAAGCGGCCGCTGATCTTCAGACCTGGAGGAGGAGATATGAGGGACAATTGGAGAAGTGAATT
ATATAAATATAAAGTAGTAAAAATTGAACCATTAGGAGTAGCACCCACCAAGGCAAAGAGAAGAGTGGTG
CAGAGAGAAAAAAGAGCAGTGGGAATAGGAGCTTTGTTCCTTGGGTTCTTGGGAGCAGCAGGAAGCACTA
TGGGCGCAGCGTCAATGACGCTGACGGTACAGGCCAGACAATTATTGTCTGGTATAGTGCAGCAGCAGAA
CAATTTGCTGAGGGCTATTGAGGCGCAACAGCATCTGTTGCAACTCACAGTCTGGGGCATCAAGCAGCTC
CAGGCAAGAATCCTGGCTGTGGAAAGATACCTAAAGGATCAACAGCTCCTGGGGATTTGGGGTTGCTCTG
GAAAACTCATTTGCACCACTGCTGTGCCTTGGAATGCTAGTTGGAGTAATAAATCTCTGGAACAGATTTG
GAATCACACGACCTGGATGGAGTGGGACAGAGAAATTAACAATTACACAAGCTTAATACACTCCTTAATT
GAAGAATCGCAAAACCAGCAAGAAAAGAATGAACAAGAATTATTGGAATTAGATAAATGGGCAAGTTTGT
GGAATTGGTTTAACATAACAAATTGGCTGTGGTATATAAAATTATTCATAATGATAGTAGGAGGCTTGGT
AGGTTTAAGAATAGTTTTTGCTGTACTTTCTATAGTGAATAGAGTTAGGCAGGGATATTCACCATTATCG
TTTCAGACCCACCTCCCAACCCCGAGGGGACCCATGCATTGCATCTCAATTAGTCAGCAACCAGGTGTGG
AAAGTCCCCAGGCTCCCCAGCAGGCAGAAGTATGCAAAGCATGCGTCTCAATTAGTCAGCAACCATAGTC
CCGCCCCTAACTCCGCCCATCCCGCCCCTAACTCCGCCCAGTTCCGCCCATTCTCCGCCCCATGGCTGAC
TAATTTTTTTTATTTATGCAGAGGCCGAGGCCGCCTCGGCCTCTGAGCTATTCCAGAAGTAGTGAGGAGG
CTTTTTTGGAGGCCTAGGCTTTTGCAAAAAGCTTTCTAGAGGTACCACCGGAGCTTACCATGACCGAGTA
CAAGCCCACGGTGCGCCTCGCCACCCGCGACGACGTCCCCAGGGCCGTACGCACCCTCGCCGCCGCGTTC
GCCGACTACCCCGCCACGCGCCACACCGTCGATCCGGACCGCCACATCGAGCGGGTCACCGAGCTGCAAG
AACTCTTCCTCACGCGCGTCGGGCTCGACATCGGCAAGGTGTGGGTCGCGGACGACGGCGCCGCCGTGGC
GGTCTGGACCACGCCGGAGAGCGTCGAAGCGGGGGCGGTGTTCGCCGAGATCGGCCCGCGCATGGCCGAG
TTGAGCGGTTCCCGGCTGGCCGCGCAGCAACAGATGGAAGGCCTCCTGGCGCCGCACCGGCCCAAGGAGC
CCGCGTGGTTCCTGGCCACCGTCGGCGTCTCGCCCGACCACCAGGGCAAGGGTCTGGGCAGCGCCGTCGT
GCTCCCCGGAGTGGAGGCGGCCGAGCGCGCCGGGGTGCCCGCCTTCCTGGAGACCTCCGCGCCCCGCAAC
CTCCCCTTCTACGAGCGGCTCGGCTTCACCGTCACCGCCGACGTCGAGGTGCCCGAAGGACCGCGCACCT
GGTGCATGACCCGCAAGCCCGGTGCCAGTTAACGAATTCTAGATCTTGAGACAAATGGCAGTATTCATCC
ACAATTTTAAAAGAAAAGGGGGGATTGGGGGGTACAGTGCAGGGGAAAGAATAGTAGACATAATAGCAAC
AGACATACAAACTAAAGAATTACAAAAACAAATTACAAAAATTCAAAATTTTCGGGTTTATTACAGGGAC
AGCAGAGATCCACTTTGGCGCCGGCTCGAGGCCTGCAGGTGCAAAGATGGATAAAGTTTTAAACAGAGAG
GAATCTTTGCAGCTAATGGACCTTCTAGGTCTTGAAAGGAGTGGGAATTGGCTCCGGTGCCCGTCAGTGG
GCAGAGCGCACATCGCCCACAGTCCCCGAGAAGTTGGGGGGAGGGGTCGGCAATTGAACCGGTGCCTAGA
GAAGGTGGCGCGGGGTAAACTGGGAAAGTGATGTCGTGTACTGGCTCCGCCTTTTTCCCGAGGGTGGGGG
AGAACCGTATATAAGTGCAGTAGTCGCCGTGAACGTTCTTTTTCGCAACGGGTTTGCCGCCAGAACACAG
GTAAGTGCCGTGTGTGGTTCCCGCGGGCCTGGCCTCTTTACGGGTTATGGCCCTTGCGTGCCTTGAATTA
CTTCCACCTGGCTGCAGTACGTGATTCTTGATCCCGAGCTTCGGGTTGGAAGTGGGTGGGAGAGTTCGAG
GCCTTGCGCTTAAGGAGCCCCTTCGCCTCGTGCTTGAGTTGAGGCCTGGCCTGGGCGCTGGGGCCGCCGC
GTGCGAATCTGGTGGCACCTTCGCGCCTGTCTCGCTGCTTTCGATAAGTCTCTAGCCATTTAAAATTTTT
GATGACCTGCTGCGACGCTTTTTTTCTGGCAAGATAGTCTTGTAAATGCGGGCCAAGATCTGCACACTGG
TATTTCGGTTTTTGGGGCCGCGGGCGGCGACGGGGCCCGTGCGTCCCAGCGCACATGTTCGGCGAGGCGG
GGCCTGCGAGCGCGGCCACCGAGAATCGGACGGGGGTAGTCTCAAGCTGGCCGGCCTGCTCTGGTGCCTG
GCCTCGCGCCGCCGTGTATCGCCCCGCCCTGGGCGGCAAGGCTGGCCCGGTCGGCACCAGTTGCGTGAGC
GGAAAGATGGCCGCTTCCCGGCCCTGCTGCAGGGAGCTCAAAATGGAGGACGCGGCGCTCGGGAGAGCGG
GCGGGTGAGTCACCCACACAAAGGAAAAGGGCCTTTCCGTCCTCAGCCGTCGCTTCATGTGACTCCACGG
AGTACCGGGCGCCGTCCAGGCACCTCGATTAGTTCTCGAGCTTTTGGAGTACGTCGTCTTTAGGTTGGGG
GGAGGGGTTTTATGCGATGGAGTTTCCCCACACTGAGTGGGTGGAGACTGAAGTTAGGCCAGCTTGGCAC
TTGATGTAATTCTCCTTGGAATTTGCCCTTTTTGAGTTTGGATCTTGGTTCATTCTCAAGCCTCAGACAG
TGGTTCAAAGTTTTTTTCTTCCATTTCAGGTGTCGTGAGGCTAGCACCGCCACCATGGACACTGCCAGCC
ATAGCCTTGTTCTTCTCCAGCAGCTGAACATGCAGCGAGAATTTGGTTTTCTGTGTGATTGCACAGTTGC
AATTGGAGATGTTTACTTCAAAGCCCACAGAGCAGTGCTTGCTGCTTTTTCTAACTATTTCAAGATGATA
TTTATTCACCAAACAAGACAGCAAATCACCCACCTTGAGGTCATAAAGGAGCTGGAAGCTGCTGGGTGCT
TGTGCTGCTCTCTGGACGGCCTGAGCCAGGGCTAGTAATGAACTAGTCCGTAACTTGAAAGTATTTCGAT
TTCTTGGCTTTATATATCTTGTGGAAAGGACGAGAGTTGGATGTGGCAGAGCTAGTCACGCGTTAAGTCG
ACAATCAACCTCTGGATTACAAAATTTGTGAAAGATTGACTGGTATTCTTAACTATGTTGCTCCTTTTAC
GCTATGTGGATACGCTGCTTTAATGCCTTTGTATCATGCTATTGCTTCCCGTATGGCTTTCATTTTCTCC
TCCTTGTATAAATCCTGGTTGCTGTCTCTTTATGAGGAGTTGTGGCCCGTTGTCAGGCAACGTGGCGTGG
TGTGCACTGTGTTTGCTGACGCAACCCCCACTGGTTGGGGCATTGCCACCACCTGTCAGCTCCTTTCCGG
GACTTTCGCTTTCCCCCTCCCTATTGCCACGGCGGAACTCATCGCCGCCTGCCTTGCCCGCTGCTGGACA
GGGGCTCGGCTGTTGGGCACTGACAATTCCGTGGTGTTGTCGGGGAAATCATCGTCCTTTCCTTGGCTGC
TCGCCTGTGTTGCCACCTGGATTCTGCGCGGGACGTCCTTCTGCTACGTCCCTTCGGCCCTCAATCCAGC
GGACCTTCCTTCCCGCGGCCTGCTGCCGGCTCTGCGGCCTCTTCCGCGTCTTCGCCTTCGCCCTCAGACG
AGTCGGATCTCCCTTTGGGCCGCCTCCCCGCGTCGACTTTAAGACCAATGACTTACAAGGCAGCTGTAGA
TCTTAGCCACTTTTTAAAAGAAAAGGGGGGACTGGAAGGGCTAATTCACTCCCAACGAAGACAAGATCTG
CTTTTTGCTTGTACTGGGTCTCTCTGGTTAGACCAGATCTGAGCCTGGGAGCTCTCTGGCTAACTAGGGA
ACCCACTGCTTAAGCCTCAATAAAGCTTGCCTTGAGTGCTTCAAGTAGTGTGTGCCCGTCTGTTGTGTGA
CTCTGGTAACTAGAGATCCCTCAGACCCTTTTAGTCAGTGTGGAAAATCTCTAGCAGTACGTATAGTAGT
TCATGTCATCTTATTATTCAGTATTTATAACTTGCAAAGAAATGAATATCAGAGAGTGAGAGGAACTTGT
TTATTGCAGCTTATAATGGTTACAAATAAAGCAATAGCATCACAAATTTCACAAATAAAGCATTTTTTTC
ACTGCATTCTAGTTGTGGTTTGTCCAAACTCATCAATGTATCTTATCATGTCTGGCTCTAGCTATCCCGC
CCCTAACTCCGCCCATCCCGCCCCTAACTCCGCCCAGTTCCGCCCATTCTCCGCCCCATGGCTGACTAAT
TTTTTTTATTTATGCAGAGGCCGAGGCCGCCTCGGCCTCTGAGCTATTCCAGAAGTAGTGAGGAGGCTTT
TTTGGAGGCCTAGGGACGTACCCAATTCGCCCTATAGTGAGTCGTATTACGCGCGCTCACTGGCCGTCGT
TTTACAACGTCGTGACTGGGAAAACCCTGGCGTTACCCAACTTAATCGCCTTGCAGCACATCCCCCTTTC
GCCAGCTGGCGTAATAGCGAAGAGGCCCGCACCGATCGCCCTTCCCAACAGTTGCGCAGCCTGAATGGCG
AATGGG
[124 nt withheld, positions 5957-6080]
C
[91 nt withheld, positions 6082-6172]
A
[49 nt withheld, positions 6174-6222]
CCTTTGACGTTGGAGTCCACGTTCTTT
[37 nt withheld, positions 6250-6286]
ACCCTATCTCGGTCTATTCTTTTGATTTATAAGGGATTTTGCCGATTTCGGCCTATTGGTTAAAAAATGA
GCTGATTTAACAAAAATTTAACGCGAATTTTAACAAAATATTAACGCTTACAATTTAGGTGGCACTTTTC
GGGGAAATGTGCGCGGAACCCCTATTTGTTTATTTTTCTAAATACATTCAAATATGTATCCGCTCATGAG
ACAATAACCCTGATAAATGCTTCAATAATATTGAAAAAGGAAGAGTATGAGTATTCAACATTTCCGTGTC
GCCCTTATTCCCTTTTTTGCGGCATTTTGCCTTCCTGTTTTTGCTCACCCAGAAACGCTGGTGAAAGTAA
AAGATGCTGAAGATCAGTTGGGTGCACGAGTGGGTTACATCGAACTGGATCTCAACAGCGGTAAGATCCT
TGAGAGTTTTCGCCCCGAAGAACGTTTTCCAATGATGAGCACTTTTAAAGTTCTGCTATGTGGCGCGGTA
TTATCCCGTATTGACGCCGGGCAAGAGCAACTCGGTCGCCGCATACACTATTCTCAGAATGACTTGGTTG
AGTACTCACCAGTCACAGAAAAGCATCTTACGGATGGCATGACAGTAAGAGAATTATGCAGTGCTGCCAT
AACCATGAGTGATAACACTGCGGCCAACTTACTTCTGACAACGATCGGAGGACCGAAGGAGCTAACCGCT
TTTTTGCACAACATGGGGGATCATGTAACTCGCCTTGATCGTTGGGAACCGGAGCTGAATGAAGCCATAC
CAAACGACGAGCGTGACACCACGATGCCTGTAGCAATGGCAACAACGTTGCGCAAACTATTAACTGGCGA
ACTACTTACTCTAGCTTCCCGGCAACAATTAATAGACTGGATGGAGGCGGATAAAGTTGCAGGACCACTT
CTGCGCTCGGCCCTTCCGGCTGGCTGGTTTATTGCTGATAAATCTGGAGCCGGTGAGCGTGGGTCTCGCG
GTATCATTGCAGCACTGGGGCCAGATGGTAAGCCCTCCCGTATCGTAGTTATCTACACGACGGGGAGTCA
GGCAACTATGGATGAACGAAATAGACAGATCGCTGAGATAGGTGCCTCACTGATTAAGCATTGGTAACTG
TCAGACCAAGTTTACTCATATATACTTTAGATTGATTTAAAACTTCATTTTTAATTTAAAAGGATCTAGG
TGAAGATCCTTTTTGATAATCTCATGACCAAAATCCCTTAACGTGAGTTTTCGTTCCACTGAGCGTCAGA
CCCCGTAGAAAAGATCAAAGGATCTTCTTGAGATCCTTTTTTTCTGCGCGTAATCTGCTGCTTGCAAACA
AAAAAACCACCGCTACCAGCGGTGGTTTGTTTGCCGGATCAAGAGCTACCAACTCTTTTTCCGAAGGTAA
CTGGCTTCAGCAGAGCGCAGATACCAAATACTGTTCTTCTAGTGTAGCCGTAGTTAGGCCACCACTTCAA
GAACTCTGTAGCACCGCCTACATACCTCGCTCTGCTAATCCTGTTACCAGTGGCTGCTGCCAGTGGCGAT
AAGTCGTGTCTTACCGGGTTGGACTCAAGACGATAGTTACCGGATAAGGCGCAGCGGTCGGGCTGAACGG
GGGGTTCGTGCACACAGCCCAGCTTGGAGCGAACGACCTACACCGAACTGAGATACCTACAGCGTGAGCT
ATGAGAAAGCGCCACGCTTCCCGAAGGGAGAAAGGCGGACAGGTATCCGGTAAGCGGCAGGGTCGGAACA
GGAGAGCGCACGAGGGAGCTTCCAGGGGGAAACGCCTGGTATCTTTATAGTCCTGTCGGGTTTCGCCACC
TCTGACTTGAGCGTCGATTTTTGTGATGCTCGTCAGGGGGGCGGAGCCTATGGAAAAACGCCAGCAACGC
GGCCTTTTTACGGTTCCTGGCCTTTTGCTGGCCTTTTGCTCACATGTTCTTTCCTGCGTTATCCCCTGAT
TCTGTGGATAACCGTATTACCGCCTTTGAGTGAGCTGATACCGCTCGCCGCAGCCGAACGACCGAGCGCA
GCGAGTCAGTGAGCGAGGAAGCGGAAGAGCGCCCAATACGCAAACCGCCTCTCCCCGCGCGTTGGCCGAT
TCATTAATGCAGCTGGCACGACAGGTTTCCCGACTGGAAAGCGGGCAGTGAGCGCAACGCAATTAATGTG
AGTTAGCTCACTCATTAGGCACCCCAGGCTTTACACTTTATGCTTCCGGCTCGTATGTTGTGTGGAATTG
TGAGCGGATAACAATTTCACACAGGAAACAGCTATGACCATGATTACGCCAAGCGCGCAATTAACCCTCA
CTAAAGGGAACAAAAGCTGGAGCTGCAAGC
Features (pLannotate 1.2.2; 31 found; start..end, strand, type, name):
      5..231     +  promoter       RSV promoter: Rous sarcoma virus enhancer/promoter
    232..412     +  LTR            5' LTR (truncated): truncated 5' long terminal repeat (LTR) from HIV-1
    459..584     +  misc_feature   HIV-1 Ψ: packaging signal of human immunodeficiency virus type 1
    568..931     +  CDS            HIV-1 gag (fragment): gag protein from human immunodeficiency virus 1; gag
   1077..1310    +  misc_feature   RRE: The Rev response element (RRE) of HIV-1 allows for Rev-dependent mRNA export from the nucleus to the cytoplasm.
   1687..1713    +  CDS            Rev (fragment): human immunodeficiency virus 1 (HIV-1) Rev protein; rev; enhances nuclear export of unspliced and incompletely spliced viral mRNAs
   1720..1743    +  promoter       SV40 promoter (fragment): SV40 early promoter
   1744..1815    +  promoter       SV40 promoter (fragment): SV40 enhancer and early promoter
   1839..1974    +  rep_origin     SV40 ori: SV40 origin of replication
   2020..2616    +  CDS            PuroR (fragment): puromycin N-acetyltransferase; pac from Streptomyces; confers resistance to puromycin
   2665..2782    +  misc_feature   cPPT/CTS: central polypurine tract and central termination sequence of HIV-1
   2847..2913    +  CDS            small t antigen (fragment): SV40 (simian virus 40) small t antigen
   2920..4098    +  promoter       EF-1α promoter: strong constitutive promoter for human elongation factor EF-1α
   4115..4297    +  CDS            ZBTB25 (fragment): ZBT25_HUMAN - Also known as C14orf51, KUP, ZNF46. Experimental evidence at protein level: Swiss-Prot protein existence level 1. May be involved in transcriptional regulation. From Homo sapiens (Human).
   4388..4441    +  promoter       U6 promoter (fragment): RNA polymerase III promoter for human U6 snRNA
   4483..5071    +  misc_feature   WPRE: woodchuck hepatitis virus posttranscriptional regulatory element
   5122..5141    +  misc_feature   cPPT/CTS (fragment): central polypurine tract and central termination sequence of HIV-1
   5143..5376    +  LTR            3' LTR (ΔU3): self-inactivating 3' long terminal repeat (LTR) from HIV-1
   5454..5575    +  polyA_signal   SV40 poly(A) signal: SV40 polyadenylation signal
   5615..5750    +  rep_origin     SV40 ori: SV40 origin of replication
   5771..5789    -  promoter       T7 promoter: promoter for bacteriophage T7 RNA polymerase
   5797..5952    +  CDS            lacZα (fragment): LacZα fragment of β-galactosidase; lacZ fragment
   5957..6385    +  rep_origin     f1 ori (sequence partly withheld): f1 bacteriophage origin of replication; arrow indicates direction of (+) strand synthesis
   6438..6542    +  promoter       AmpR promoter: bla
   6543..7403    +  CDS            AmpR: β-lactamase; bla; confers resistance to ampicillin, carbenicillin, and related antibiotics
   7574..8162    +  rep_origin     ori: high-copy-number ColE1/pMB1/pBR322/pUC origin of replication
   8345..8437    +  CDS            lacI (fragment): lac repressor; lacI; The lac repressor binds to the lac operator to inhibit transcription in E. coli. This inhibition can be relieved by adding lactose or isopropyl-β-D-thiogalactopyranoside (IPTG).
   8450..8471    +  protein_bind   CAP binding site: CAP binding activates transcription in the presence of cAMP. E. coli catabolite activator protein
   8486..8516    +  promoter       lac promoter: promoter for the E. coli lac operon
   8524..8540    +  protein_bind   lac operator: The lac repressor binds to the lac operator to inhibit transcription in E. coli. This inhibition can be relieved by adding lactose or isopropyl-β-D-thiogalactopyranoside (IPTG). lac repressor encoded by lacI
   8585..8603    +  promoter       T3 promoter: promoter for bacteriophage T3 RNA polymerase
