[The description below was written by a language model from this plasmid's Addgene catalogue record and pLannotate feature annotations shown in this document.]
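Description:
TFORF1926 is a third-generation-style, self-inactivating lentiviral expression plasmid built on the pLX_TRC317 backbone, belonging to a barcoded library of human transcription factor open reading frames. It carries a short isoform ORF of human ZBTB25 (also known as KUP, ZNF46 or C14orf51); the recorded insert is 362 bp and was made by gene synthesis. In bacteria the plasmid replicates from a high-copy ColE1/pUC-type origin and is selected through the β-lactamase (AmpR) gene; an f1 origin and remnants of a lac/lacZα cloning region flanked by T7 and T3 promoters are also present. The depositor notes that the plasmid can recombine during propagation, as is common for LTR-containing vectors.

The viral genome is transcribed in packaging cells from an RSV promoter fused to a truncated HIV-1 5' LTR, followed by the Ψ packaging signal, a gag fragment and the Rev response element for Rev-dependent nuclear export. Within the proviral region, an SV40 early promoter drives puromycin N-acetyltransferase for selection of transduced mammalian cells. A cPPT/CTS element that aids nuclear import follows, and then the constitutive EF-1α promoter drives the ZBTB25 ORF. Downstream lie a WPRE to enhance transcript stability and expression, the ΔU3 3' LTR that inactivates the integrated LTR promoter, and an SV40 polyadenylation signal. The unique 24-bp barcode described for this collection is not annotated in the feature table, so its exact position is not given. The barcode lets the overexpressed factor be identified by sequencing, so the construct is suited to pooled or arrayed overexpression screens, such as those probing directed cell differentiation.
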