Addgene plasmid #142290: TFORF1926
Purpose: Lentiviral vector for overexpressing transcription factor ORFs with unique 24-bp barcodes. Barcodes facilitate identification of transcription factors in pooled screens.
Depositing lab: Feng Zhang. Depositing organization: Broad Institute. Publication: A transcription factor atlas of directed differentiation. Joung J, Ma S, Tay T, Geiger-Schuller KR, Kirchgatterer PC, Verdine VK, Guo B, Arias-Garcia MA, Allen WE, Singh A, Kuksenko O, Abudayyeh OO, Gootenberg JS, Fu Z, Macrae RK, Buenrostro JD, Regev A, Zhang F. Cell. 2023 Jan 5;186(1):209-229.e26. doi: 10.1016/j.cell.2022.11.026. PubMed 36608654.
Backbone
  Vector backbone: pLX_TRC317
  Backbone manufacturer: Broad Institute Genetic Perturbation Platform
  Backbone size w/o insert (bp): 8264
  Vector type: Mammalian Expression, Lentiviral
  Selectable markers: Puromycin
Growth in bacteria
  Bacterial resistance: Ampicillin, 100 μg/mL
  Growth temperature: 37°C
  Growth strain: NEB Stable
  Copy number: High Copy
Gene/Insert
  Gene/Insert name: ZBTB25
  Species: H. sapiens (human)
  Insert size (bp): 362
  Entrez Gene: ZBTB25 (a.k.a. C14orf51, KUP, ZNF46)
  Promoter: EF1a
  Cloning method: Unknown
  Sequencing primers: 5′ GGGTGGAGACTGAAGTTAGGCCAG; 3′ CACATAGCGTAAAAGGAGCAACATAG
Terms and licenses: Academic/Nonprofit Terms; Industry Terms: Not Available to Industry
Depositor comments: NM_001304508,ENST00000555220 . The transcription factor ORF portion of this plasmid was synthesized by Genewiz. Please test multiple small colonies in case of plasmid recombination. To make this collection available in a timely manner, a portion of this collection was not fully sequenced by Addgene. If an Addgene verified full plasmid sequence is not available, please contact us prior to placing an order to request the full sequence.
How to cite: TFORF1926 was a gift from Feng Zhang (Addgene plasmid # 142290 ; http://n2t.net/addgene:142290 ; RRID:Addgene_142290)
