>Addgene plasmid #142290 | TFORF1926 | depositor partial sequence | sequence record 279008 | Insert
ACCGCCACCATGGACACTGCCAGCCATAGCCTTGTTCTTCTCCAGCAGCTGAACATGCAGCGAGAATTTG
GTTTTCTGTGTGATTGCACAGTTGCAATTGGAGATGTTTACTTCAAAGCCCACAGAGCAGTGCTTGCTGC
TTTTTCTAACTATTTCAAGATGATATTTATTCACCAAACAAGACAGCAAATCACCCACCTTGAGGTCATA
AAGGAGCTGGAAGCTGCTGGGTGCTTGTGCTGCTCTCTGGACGGCCTGAGCCAGGGCTAGTAATGAACTA
GTCCGTAACTTGAAAGTATTTCGATTTCTTGGCTTTATATATCTTGTGGAAAGGACGAGAGTTGGATGTG
GCAGAGCTAGTC
