>Addgene plasmid #142290 | TFORF1926 | depositor partial sequence | sequence record 279009 | Barcode
GAGTTGGATGTGGCAGAGCTAGTC
